>Addgene plasmid #79930 | pCMV-EPN-15 | depositor partial sequence | sequence record 150562 | EPN-15
CTAGAATTATCGATCCGGAGGTACCATGCTGCAGTCTCGTCCGGAACCGACCGCACCGCCGGAAGAATCT
TTCCGTTCTGGTGTTGAAACCACCACGCCACCGCAAAAACAGGAGCCGATCGACAAAGAACTGTACCCGC
TGACCTCTCTGCGTTCTCTGTTCGGTAACGACCCGTCTTCTCAGAAGATCGAAGAGCTGTTCAAGAAACA
CAAGATCGTTGCCGTGCTGCGTGCCAATAGTGTGGAAGAAGCGAAAAAGAAAGCGCTGGCGGTTTTCCTG
GGCGGCGTTCATCTGATTGAAATTACCTTTACCGTGCCGGATGCGGATACCGTGATTAAGGAACTGAGCT
TTCTGAAGGAAATGGGCGCGATTATTGGTGCGGGCACCGTGACCAGCGTGGAGCAGTGCCGTAAAGCGGT
GGAAAGTGGCGCCGAATTCATTGTGAGTCCGCACCTGGACGAGGAAATTAGCCAATTTTGCAAGGAGAAG
GGTGTGTTCTATATGCCAGGCGTTATGACCCCGACCGAACTGGTGAAAGCCATGAAACTGGGCCATACCA
TCTTAAAACTGTTTCCGGGTGAGGTGGTGGGTCCGCAGTTTGTTAAAGCGATGAAAGGTCCGTTTCCGAA
TGTGAAATTTGTGCCAACCGGCGGTGTTAATCTGGACAATGTGTGCGAATGGTTCAAAGCGGGCGTGCTG
GCCGTGGGCGTGGGCAGCGCGTTAGTGAAAGGCACCCCGGTGGAAGTGGCGGAAAAGGCCAAGGCGTTCG
TTGAGAAGATTCGTGGCTGCACCGAACAGAAGCTGATCTCCGAAGAAGACCTGGGCAGCGGCAGTGGCGA
CGGCGGTCGTGGTAGCCGTGGCGGCGATGGTAGCGGCGGTAGCAGCGGTGCGCAGCGTCAGAAGAAGCGT
CGTCTGTGTCTGCTGTTGTGACTCGAGAAGCTTGCTAGCAGATCTT
