>Addgene plasmid #79930 | pCMV-EPN-15 | addgene partial sequence | sequence record 162317 | CMV-F 5'-CGCAAATGGGCGGTAGGCGTG-3'
CTCTCTGGCTAACTAGAGAACCCACTGCTTACTGGCTTATCGAAATTAATACGACTCACTATAGGGAGAC
CCAAGCTGGCTAGCGTTTAAACGGGCCCTCTAGAATTATCGATCCGGAGGTACCATGCTGCAGTCTCGTC
CGGAACCGACCGCACCGCCGGAAGAATCTTTCCGTTCTGGTGTTGAAACCACCACGCCACCGCAAAAACA
GGAGCCGATCGACAAAGAACTGTACCCGCTGACCTCTCTGCGTTCTCTGTTCGGTAACGACCCGTCTTCT
CAGAAGATCGAAGAGCTGTTCAAGAAACACAAGATCGTTGCCGTGCTGCGTGCCAATAGTGTGGAAGAAG
CGAAAAAGAAAGCGCTGGCGGTTTTCCTGGGCGGCGTTCATCTGATTGAAATTACCTTTACCGTGCCGGA
TGCGGATACCGTGATTAAGGAACTGAGCTTTCTGAAGGAAATGGGCGCGATTATTGGTGCGGGCACCGTG
ACCAGCGTGGAGCAGTGCCGTAAAGCGGTGGAAAGTGGCGCCGAATTCATTGTGAGTCCGCACCTGGACG
AGGAAATTAGCCAATTTTGCAAGGAGAAGGGTGTGTTCTATATGCCAGGCGTTATGACCCCGACCGAACT
GGTGAAAGCCATGAAACTGGGCCATACCATCTTAAAACTGTTTCCGGGTGAGGTGGTGGGTCCGCAGTTT
GTTAAAGCGATGAAAGGTCCGTTTCCGAATGTGAAATTTGTGCCAACCGGCGGTGTTAATCTGGACAATG
TGTGCGAATGGTTCAAAGCGGGCGTGCTGGCCGTGGGCGTGGGCAGCGCGTTAGTGAAAGGCACCCCGGT
GGAAGTGGCGGAAAAGGCCAAGGCGTTCGTTGAGAAGATTCGTGGCTGCACCGAACAGAAGCTGATCTCC
GAAGAAGACCTGGGCAGCGGCAGTGGCGACGGCGGTCGTGGTAGCCGTGGCGGCGATGGTAGCGGCGGTA
GCAGCGGTGCGCAGCGTCAGAAGAAGCGTCGTCTGTGTCTGCTGTTGTGACTCGAGAAGCTTGCTAGCAG
ATCTT
