>Addgene plasmid #79930 | pCMV-EPN-15 | addgene partial sequence | sequence record 162318 | Bglob-pA-R 5'-ttttggcagagggaaaaaga-3'
ACAGCAGACACAGACGACGCTTCTTCTGACGCTGCGCACCGCTGCTACCGCCGCTACCATCGCCGCCACG
GCTACCACGACCGCCGTCGCCACTGCCGCTGCCCAGGTCTTCTTCGGAGATCAGCTTCTGTTCGGTGCAG
CCACGAATCTTCTCAACGAACGCCTTGGCCTTTTCCGCCACTTCCACCGGGGTGCCTTTCACTAACGCGC
TGCCCACGCCCACGGCCAGCACGCCCGCTTTGAACCATTCGCACACATTGTCCAGATTAACACCGCCGGT
TGGCACAAATTTCACATTCGGAAACGGACCTTTCATCGCTTTAACAAACTGCGGACCCACCACCTCACCC
GGAAACAGTTTTAAGATGGTATGGCCCAGTTTCATGGCTTTCACCAGTTCGGTCGGGGTCATAACGCCTG
GCATATAGAACACACCCTTCTCCTTGCAAAATTGGCTAATTTCCTCGTCCAGGTGCGGACTCACAATGAA
TTCGGCGCCACTTTCCACCGCTTTACGGCACTGCTCCACGCTGGTCACGGTGCCCGCACCAATAATCGCG
CCCATTTCCTTCAGAAAGCTCAGTTCCTTAATCACGGTATCCGCATCCGGCACGGTAAAGGTAATTTCAA
TCAGATGAACGCCGCCCAGGAAAACCGCCAGCGCTTTCTTTTTCGCTTCTTCCACACTATTGGCACGCAG
CACGGCAACGATCTTGTGTTTCTTGAACAGCTCTTCGATCTTCTGAGAAGACGGGTCGTTACCGAACAGA
GAACGCAGAGAGGTCAGCGGGTACAGTTCTTTGTCGATCGGCTCCTGTTTTTGCGGTGGCGTGGTGGTTT
CAACACCAGAACGGAAA
