[The description below was written by a language model from this plasmid's Addgene catalogue record.]
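Description:
pCMV-EPN-15 is a mammalian expression plasmid built on a pCMV backbone (about 5.4 kb without the insert), with the coding sequence cloned between the KpnI and XhoI sites. It is maintained as a high-copy plasmid in E. coli under ampicillin selection, and it carries a neomycin resistance marker that allows G418 selection of transfected mammalian cells. The record also lists it as a bacterial expression vector, but it gives no details of any bacterial promoter. No feature table is provided, so the promoter is inferred only from the backbone name, which implies a cytomegalovirus immediate-early promoter driving the insert.

The insert, EPN-15, is one of a series of designed "enveloped protein nanocage" constructs. Its architecture is summarised in the record as Late1-I3-01-myc-22GS-CaaX3. This describes a single fusion protein with a late-domain element at the N-terminus, the I3-01 designed self-assembling nanocage subunit, a myc epitope tag for detection, a 22-residue glycine-serine flexible linker, and a C-terminal CaaX-type motif. CaaX boxes generally direct prenylation and so act as membrane-anchoring signals. Late domains are short motifs, best known from viral structural proteins, that recruit the cellular ESCRT machinery for membrane scission. The exact sequences of the "Late1" and "CaaX3" variants are not stated.

Together these modules supply membrane binding, self-assembly and ESCRT recruitment. According to the associated publication title, designed proteins of this kind induce cells to release extracellular vesicles containing nanocages. This variant is probably used to test how a particular arrangement and choice of membrane-binding and late-domain elements affects nanocage budding and release from transfected mammalian cells.
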