Addgene plasmid #79930: pCMV-EPN-15
Purpose: Late1-I3-01-myc-22GS-CaaX3
Depositing lab: Neil King. Depositing organization: University of Washington. Publication: Designed proteins induce the formation of nanocage-containing extracellular vesicles. Votteler J, Ogohara C, Yi S, Hsia Y, Nattermann U, Belnap DM, King NP, Sundquist WI. Nature. 2016 Dec 8;540(7632):292-295. doi: 10.1038/nature20607. Epub 2016 Nov 30. PubMed 27919066.
Backbone
  Vector backbone: pCMV
  Backbone size w/o insert (bp): 5443
  Modifications to backbone: Inserts were cloned into the Kpn1 and Xho1 sites
  Vector type: Mammalian Expression, Bacterial Expression
  Selectable markers: Neomycin (select with G418)
Growth in bacteria
  Bacterial resistance: Ampicillin, 100 μg/mL
  Growth temperature: 37°C
  Growth strain: DH5alpha
  Copy number: High Copy
Gene/Insert
  Gene/Insert name: EPN-15
Terms and licenses: Academic/Nonprofit Terms; Industry Terms: Not Available to Industry
How to cite: pCMV-EPN-15 was a gift from Neil King (Addgene plasmid # 79930 ; http://n2t.net/addgene:79930 ; RRID:Addgene_79930)
